Addgene plasmid #208776: MSCV-mNINJ1-GFP
Purpose: MSCV vector expressing WT mouse NINJ1
Depositing lab: Petr Broz. Depositing organization: Universite de Lausanne (UNIL). Publication: NINJ1 induces plasma membrane rupture and release of damage-associated molecular pattern molecules during ferroptosis. Ramos S, Hartenian E, Santos JC, Walch P, Broz P. EMBO J. 2024 Apr;43(7):1164-1186. doi: 10.1038/s44318-024-00055-y. Epub 2024 Feb 23. PubMed 38396301.
Backbone
  Vector backbone: MSCV
  Vector type: Retroviral
Growth in bacteria
  Bacterial resistance: Ampicillin, 100 μg/mL
  Growth temperature: 30°C
  Growth strain: NEB Stable
  Copy number: High Copy
Gene/Insert
  Gene/Insert name: NINJ1
  Species: M. musculus (mouse)
  Entrez Gene: Ninj1
  Tag / fusion protein: GFP (C terminal on insert)
  Cloning method: Ligation Independent Cloning
  Sequencing primers: 5′ CTTTATCCAGCCCTCAC
Terms and licenses: Academic/Nonprofit Terms; Industry Terms: Not Available to Industry
How to cite: MSCV-mNINJ1-GFP was a gift from Petr Broz (Addgene plasmid # 208776 ; http://n2t.net/addgene:208776 ; RRID:Addgene_208776)
