[The description below was written by a language model from this plasmid's Addgene catalogue record and pLannotate feature annotations shown in this document.]
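Description:
MSCV-mNINJ1-GFP is a gammaretroviral transfer plasmid built on the murine stem cell virus (MSCV) backbone for expressing wild-type mouse NINJ1 (ninjurin-1) in mammalian cells. The annotated 6.9 kb sequence carries a proviral cassette bounded by the MESV-derived 5′ and 3′ long terminal repeats. Downstream of the 5′ LTR lie the MESV Ψ packaging signal and a truncated MMLV gag segment lacking its start codon. Together these allow the transcript to be encapsidated when gag-pol and envelope functions are supplied in trans by a packaging system. No separate internal promoter is annotated, so expression of the payload is presumably driven by the 5′ LTR, as is usual for MSCV vectors.

The payload begins with the mouse Ninj1 coding sequence, followed by a short multiple-cloning-site remnant, an EMCV internal ribosome entry site and EGFP. The catalogue entry lists GFP as a C-terminal tag on the insert, but the feature table points to a bicistronic Ninj1-IRES-EGFP arrangement. In that layout EGFP would be translated separately from the same transcript and would mark transduced cells rather than form a fusion with NINJ1. The record does not resolve this discrepancy.

In bacteria the plasmid is maintained through a high-copy ColE1/pUC-type origin and selected with ampicillin via the β-lactamase gene. The remaining backbone annotations (lac promoter/operator and fragments of lacI, lacZα, rop, bom, TcR and env) are cloning remnants with no evident function. The construct was deposited with a study of NINJ1-mediated plasma membrane rupture and release of damage-associated molecules during ferroptosis. This is consistent with use for stable NINJ1 expression or reconstitution in cultured cells.
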