Features (pLannotate 1.2.2; 20 found; start..end, strand, type, name):
    166..621     +  CDS            Ninj1: NINJ1_MOUSE - Experimental evidence at protein level: Swiss-Prot protein existence level 1. [Secreted ninjurin-1]: Secreted form generated by cleavage, which has chemotactic activity (PubMed:23142597). Acts as an anti- inflammatory mediator by promoting monocyte recruitment, thereby ameliorating atherosclerosis (PubMed:32883094). From Mus musculus (Mouse).
    640..673     -  misc_feature   MCS (fragment): pBluescript multiple cloning site
    775..1237    +  misc_feature   IRES: internal ribosome entry site (IRES) of the encephalomyocarditis virus (EMCV)
   1251..1970    +  CDS            EGFP: the original enhanced GFP (Yang et al., 1996) mammalian codon-optimized
   2032..2546    +  LTR            3' LTR: 3' long terminal repeat from murine embryonic stem cell virus
   2708..2724    -  protein_bind   lac operator: The lac repressor binds to the lac operator to inhibit transcription in E. coli. This inhibition can be relieved by adding lactose or isopropyl-β-D-thiogalactopyranoside (IPTG). lac repressor encoded by lacI
   2732..2762    -  promoter       lac promoter: promoter for the E. coli lac operon
   2777..2798    -  protein_bind   CAP binding site: CAP binding activates transcription in the presence of cAMP. E. coli catabolite activator protein
   2811..2903    -  CDS            lacI (fragment): lac repressor; lacI; The lac repressor binds to the lac operator to inhibit transcription in E. coli. This inhibition can be relieved by adding lactose or isopropyl-β-D-thiogalactopyranoside (IPTG).
   3086..3674    -  rep_origin     ori: high-copy-number ColE1/pMB1/pBR322/pUC origin of replication
   3845..4705    -  CDS            AmpR: β-lactamase; bla; confers resistance to ampicillin, carbenicillin, and related antibiotics
   4706..4810    -  promoter       AmpR promoter: bla
   4905..4940    +  CDS            rop (fragment): Rop protein, which maintains plasmids at low copy number; rop
   5042..5141    +  misc_feature   bom (fragment): basis of mobility region from pBR322
   5147..5296    -  CDS            lacZα (fragment): LacZα fragment of β-galactosidase; lacZ fragment
   5296..5497    -  CDS            TcR (fragment): tetracycline efflux protein; tet; confers resistance to tetracycline
   5498..5596    +  CDS            env (fragment): murine leukemia virus gPr80 envelope polyprotein precursor; env; proteolytically cleaved into gp70SU and p15TM subunits
   5638..6154    +  LTR            5' LTR: 5' long terminal repeat from murine embryonic stem cell virus
   6218..6559    +  misc_feature   MESV Ψ: packaging signal of murine embryonic stem cell virus
   6626..128     +  CDS            gag (truncated) (across the origin): truncated Moloney murine leukemia virus (MMLV) gag gene lacking the start codon
>Addgene plasmid #208776 | MSCV-mNINJ1-GFP | addgene full sequence | sequence record 411177 | Addgene NGS Result
AGCCCTTTGTACACCCTAAGCCTCCGCCTCCTCTTCCTCCATCCGCCCCGTCTCTCCCCCTTGAACCTCC
TCGTTCGACCCCGCCTCGATCCTCCCTTTATCCAGCCCTCACTCCTTCTCTAGGCGCCGGAATTAGATCT
CTCGAGATCGATGCGGCCCGCCACCATGGAGTCGGGCACTGAGGAGTATGAGCTCAACGGCGACCTGCGC
CCGGGCTCCCCCGGTTCCCCCGACGCCTTGCCACCCCGCTGGGGTTTGCGGAACCGGCCCATCAATGTAA
ACCATTATGCCAACAAGAAGAGCGCTGCGGAGAGCATGCTGGACATCGCGCTGCTCATGGCCAACGCGTC
GCAGCTGAAGGCCGTGGTGGAGCAGGGCAATGATTTCGCCTTCTTCGTGCCCCTTGTGGTCCTCATCTCT
ATCTCCCTCGTGCTGCAGATAGGAGTGGGCGTGCTGCTCATCTTCCTGGTCAAGTATGACCTCAACAACC
CGGCCAAGCACGCCAAGCTGGACTTTCTTAACAACCTGGCCACGGGACTGGTTTTCATCATCGTCGTGGT
CAACATCTTCATTACGGCCTTCGGGGTCCAGAAGCCTGTAATGGACGTGGCGCCCCGGCAGTAAGGGCCG
CGTTTAAACGTCGACGGTATCGATAAGCTTGATATCGAATTCCGCCCCCCCCCCTAACGTTACTGGCCGA
AGCCGCTTGGAATAAGGCCGGTGTGCGTTTGTCTATATGTTATTTTCCACCATATTGCCGTCTTTTGGCA
ATGTGAGGGCCCGGAAACCTGGCCCTGTCTTCTTGACGAGCATTCCTAGGGGTCTTTCCCCTCTCGCCAA
AGGAATGCAAGGTCTGTTGAATGTCGTGAAGGAAGCAGTTCCTCTGGAAGCTTCTTGAAGACAAACAACG
TCTGTAGCGACCCTTTGCAGGCAGCGGAACCCCCCACCTGGCGACAGGTGCCTCTGCGGCCAAAAGCCAC
GTGTATAAGATACACCTGCAAAGGCGGCACAACCCCAGTGCCACGTTGTGAGTTGGATAGTTGTGGAAAG
AGTCAAATGGCTCTCCTCAAGCGTATTCAACAAGGGGCTGAAGGATGCCCAGAAGGTACCCCATTGTATG
GGATCTGATCTGGGGCCTCGGTGCACATGCTTTACATGTGTTTAGTCGAGGTTAAAAAAACGTCTAGGCC
CCCCGAACCACGGGGACGTGGTTTTCCTTTGAAAAACACGATGATAATATGGCCACAACCATGGTGAGCA
AGGGCGAGGAGCTGTTCACCGGGGTGGTGCCCATCCTGGTCGAGCTGGACGGCGACGTAAACGGCCACAA
GTTCAGCGTGTCTGGCGAGGGCGAGGGCGATGCCACCTACGGCAAGCTGACCCTGAAGTTCATCTGCACC
ACCGGCAAGCTGCCCGTGCCCTGGCCCACCCTCGTGACCACCCTGACCTACGGCGTGCAGTGCTTCAGCC
GCTACCCCGACCACATGAAGCAGCACGACTTCTTCAAGTCCGCCATGCCCGAAGGCTACGTCCAGGAGCG
CACCATCTTCTTCAAGGACGACGGCAACTACAAGACCCGCGCCGAGGTGAAGTTCGAGGGCGACACCCTG
GTGAACCGCATCGAGCTGAAGGGCATCGACTTCAAGGAGGACGGCAACATCCTGGGGCACAAGCTGGAGT
ACAACTACAACAGCCACAACGTCTATATCATGGCCGACAAGCAGAAGAACGGCATCAAGGCGAACTTCAA
GATCCGCCACAACATCGAGGACGGCAGCGTGCAGCTCGCCGACCACTACCAGCAGAACACCCCCATCGGC
GACGGCCCCGTGCTGCTGCCCGACAACCACTACCTGAGCACCCAGTCCGCCCTGAGCAAAGACCCCAACG
AGAAGCGCGATCACATGGTCCTGCTGGAGTTCGTGACCGCCGCCGGGATCACTCTCGGCATGGACGAGCT
GTACAAGTAATGAATTAATTAAGAATTCGATAAAATAAAAGATTTTATTTAGTCTCCAGAAAAAGGGGGG
AATGAAAGACCCCACCTGTAGGTTTGGCAAGCTAGCTTAAGTAACGCCATTTTGCAAGGCATGGAAAATA
CATAACTGAGAATAGAGAAGTTCAGATCAAGGTTAGGAACAGAGAGACAGCAGAATATGGGCCAAACAGG
ATATCTGTGGTAAGCAGTTCCTGCCCCGGCTCAGGGCCAAGAACAGATGGTCCCCAGATGCGGTCCCGCC
CTCAGCAGTTTCTAGAGAACCATCAGATGTTTCCAGGGTGCCCCAAGGACCTGAAATGACCCTGTGCCTT
ATTTGAACTAACCAATCAGTTCGCTTCTCGCTTCTGTTCGCGCGCTTCTGCTCCCCGAGCTCAATAAAAG
AGCCCACAACCCCTCACTCGGCGCGCCAGTCCTCCGATAGACTGCGTCGCCCGGGTACCCGTGTATCCAA
TAAACCCTCTTGCAGTTGCATCCGACTTGTGGTCTCGCTGTTCCTTGGGAGGGTCTCCTCTGAGTGATTG
ACTACCCGTCAGCGGGGGTCTTTCATGGGTAACAGTTTCTTGAAGTTGGAGAACAACATTCTGAGGGTAG
GAGTCGAATATTAAGTAATCCTGACTCAATTAGCCACTGTTTTGAATCCACATACTCCAATACTCCTGAA
ATAGTTCATTATGGACAGCGCAGAAAGAGCTGGGGAGAATTGTGAAATTGTTATCCGCTCACAATTCCAC
ACAACATACGAGCCGGAAGCATAAAGTGTAAAGCCTGGGGTGCCTAATGAGTGAGCTAACTCACATTAAT
TGCGTTGCGCTCACTGCCCGCTTTCCAGTCGGGAAACCTGTCGTGCCAGCTGCATTAATGAATCGGCCAA
CGCGCGGGGAGAGGCGGTTTGCGTATTGGGCGCTCTTCCGCTTCCTCGCTCACTGACTCGCTGCGCTCGG
TCGTTCGGCTGCGGCGAGCGGTATCAGCTCACTCAAAGGCGGTAATACGGTTATCCACAGAATCAGGGGA
TAACGCAGGAAAGAACATGTGAGCAAAAGGCCAGCAAAAGGCCAGGAACCGTAAAAAGGCCGCGTTGCTG
GCGTTTTTCCATAGGCTCCGCCCCCCTGACGAGCATCACAAAAATCGACGCTCAAGTCAGAGGTGGCGAA
ACCCGACAGGACTATAAAGATACCAGGCGTTTCCCCCTGGAAGCTCCCTCGTGCGCTCTCCTGTTCCGAC
CCTGCCGCTTACCGGATACCTGTCCGCCTTTCTCCCTTCGGGAAGCGTGGCGCTTTCTCATAGCTCACGC
TGTAGGTATCTCAGTTCGGTGTAGGTCGTTCGCTCCAAGCTGGGCTGTGTGCACGAACCCCCCGTTCAGC
CCGACCGCTGCGCCTTATCCGGTAACTATCGTCTTGAGTCCAACCCGGTAAGACACGACTTATCGCCACT
GGCAGCAGCCACTGGTAACAGGATTAGCAGAGCGAGGTATGTAGGCGGTGCTACAGAGTTCTTGAAGTGG
TGGCCTAACTACGGCTACACTAGAAGAACAGTATTTGGTATCTGCGCTCTGCTGAAGCCAGTTACCTTCG
GAAAAAGAGTTGGTAGCTCTTGATCCGGCAAACAAACCACCGCTGGTAGCGGTGGTTTTTTTGTTTGCAA
GCAGCAGATTACGCGCAGAAAAAAAGGATCTCAAGAAGATCCTTTGATCTTTTCTACGGGGTCTGACGCT
CAGTGGAACGAAAACTCACGTTAAGGGATTTTGGTCATGAGATTATCAAAAAGGATCTTCACCTAGATCC
TTTTAAATTAAAAATGAAGTTTTAAATCAATCTAAAGTATATATGAGTAAACTTGGTCTGACAGTTACCA
ATGCTTAATCAGTGAGGCACCTATCTCAGCGATCTGTCTATTTCGTTCATCCATAGTTGCCTGACTCCCC
GTCGTGTAGATAACTACGATACGGGAGGGCTTACCATCTGGCCCCAGTGCTGCAATGATACCGCGAGACC
CACGCTCACCGGCTCCAGATTTATCAGCAATAAACCAGCCAGCCGGAAGGGCCGAGCGCAGAAGTGGTCC
TGCAACTTTATCCGCCTCCATCCAGTCTATTAATTGTTGCCGGGAAGCTAGAGTAAGTAGTTCGCCAGTT
AATAGTTTGCGCAACGTTGTTGCCATTGCTACAGGCATCGTGGTGTCACGCTCGTCGTTTGGTATGGCTT
CATTCAGCTCCGGTTCCCAACGATCAAGGCGAGTTACATGATCCCCCATGTTGTGCAAAAAAGCGGTTAG
CTCCTTCGGTCCTCCGATCGTTGTCAGAAGTAAGTTGGCCGCAGTGTTATCACTCATGGTTATGGCAGCA
CTGCATAATTCTCTTACTGTCATGCCATCCGTAAGATGCTTTTCTGTGACTGGTGAGTACTCAACCAAGT
CATTCTGAGAATAGTGTATGCGGCGACCGAGTTGCTCTTGCCCGGCGTCAATACGGGATAATACCGCGCC
ACATAGCAGAACTTTAAAAGTGCTCATCATTGGAAAACGTTCTTCGGGGCGAAAACTCTCAAGGATCTTA
CCGCTGTTGAGATCCAGTTCGATGTAACCCACTCGTGCACCCAACTGATCTTCAGCATCTTTTACTTTCA
CCAGCGTTTCTGGGTGAGCAAAAACAGGAAGGCAAAATGCCGCAAAAAAGGGAATAAGGGCGACACGGAA
ATGTTGAATACTCATACTCTTCCTTTTTCAATATTATTGAAGCATTTATCAGGGTTATTGTCTCATGAGC
GGATACATATTTGAATGTATTTAGAAAAATAAACAAATAGGGGTTCCGCGCACATTTCCCCGAAAAGTGC
CACCTGACGTCTAAGAAACCATTATTATCATGACATTAACCTATAAAAATAGGCGTATCACGAGGCCCTT
TCGTCTCGCGCGTTTCGGTGATGACGGTGAAAACCTCTGACACATGCAGCTCCCGGAGACGGTCACAGCT
TGTCTGTAAGCGGATGCCGGGAGCAGACAAGCCCGTCAGGGCGCGTCAGCGGGTGTTGGCGGGTGTCGGG
GCTGGCTTAACTATGCGGCATCAGAGCAGATTGTACTGAGAGTGCACCATATGCGGTGTGAAATACCGCA
CAGATGCGTAAGGAGAAAATACCGCATCAGGCGCCATTCGCCATTCAGGCTGCGCAACTGTTGGGAAGGG
CGATCGGTGCGGGCCTCTTCGCTATTACGCCAGCTGGCGAAAGGGGGATGTGCTGCAAGGCGATTAAGTT
GGGTAACGCCAGGGTTTTCCCAGTCACGACGTTGTAAAACGACGGCGCAAGGAATGGTGCATGCAAGGAG
ATGGCGCCCAACAGTCCCCCGGCCACGGGGCCTGCCACCATACCCACGCCGAAACAAGCGCTCATGAGCC
CGAAGTGGCGAGCCCGATCTTCCCCATCGGTGATGTCGGCGATATAGGCGCCAGCAACCGCACCTGTGGC
GCCGGTGATGCCGGCCACGATGCGTCCGGCGTAGAGGCGATTAGTCCAATTTGTTAAAGACAGGATATCA
GTGGTCCAGGCTCTAGTTTTGACTCAACAATATCACCAGCTGAAGCCTATAGAGTACGAGCCATAGATAA
AATAAAAGATTTTATTTAGTCTCCAGAAAAAGGGGGGAATGAAAGACCCCACCTGTAGGTTTGGCAAGCT
AGCTTAAGTAACGCCATTTTGCAAGGCATGGAAAATACATAACTGAGAATAGAGAAGTTCAGATCAAGGT
TAGGAACAGAGAGACAGCAGAATATGGGCCAAACAGGATATCTGTGGTAAGCAGTTCCTGCCCCGGCTCA
GGGCCAAGAACAGATGGTCCCCAGATGCGGTCCCGCCCTCAGCAGTTTCTAGAGAACCATCAGATGTTTC
CAGGGTGCCCCAAGGACCTGAAATGACCCTGTGCCTTATTTGAACTAACCAATCAGTTCGCTTCTCGCTT
CTGTTCGCGCGCTTCTGCTCCCCGAGCTCAATAAAAGAGCCCACAACCCCTCACTCGGCGCGCCAGTCCT
CCGATAGACTGCGTCGCCCGGGTACCCGTATTCCCAATAAAGCCTCTTGCTGTTTGCATCCGAATCGTGG
ACTCGCTGATCCTTGGGAGGGTCTCCTCAGATTGATTGACTGCCCACCTCGGGGGTCTTTCATTTGGAGG
TTCCACCGAGATTTGGAGACCCCTGCCCAGGGACCACCGACCCCCCCGCCGGGAGGTAAGCTGGCCAGCG
GTCGTTTCGTGTCTGTCTCTGTCTTTGTGCGTGTTTGTGCCGGCATCTAATGTTTGCGCCTGCGTCTGTA
CTAGTTAGCTAACTAGCTCTGTATCTGGCGGACCCGTGGTGGAACTGACGAGTTCTGAACACCCGGCCGC
AACCCTGGGAGACGTCCCAGGGACTTTGGGGGCCGTTTTTGTGGCCCGACCTGAGGAAGGGAGTCGATGT
GGAATCCGACCCCGTCAGGATATGTGGTTCTGGTAGGAGACGAGAACCTAAAACAGTTCCCGCCTCCGTC
TGAATTTTTGCTTTCGGTTTGGAACCGAAGCCGCGCGTCTTGTCTGCTGCAGCGCTGCAGCATCGTTCTG
TGTTGTCTCTGTCTGACTGTGTTTCTGTATTTGTCTGAAAATTAGGGCCAGACTGTTACCACTCCCTTAA
GTTTGACCTTAGGTCACTGGAAAGATGTCGAGCGGATCGCTCACAACCAGTCGGTAGATGTCAAGAAGAG
ACGTTGGGTTACCTTCTGCTCTGCAGAATGGCCAACCTTTAACGTCGGATGGCCGCGAGACGGCACCTTT
AACCGAGACCTCATCACCCAGGTTAAGATCAAGGTCTTTTCACCTGGCCCGCATGGACACCCAGACCAGG
TCCCCTACATCGTGACCTGGGAAGCCTTGGCTTTTGACCCCCCTCCCTGGGTCA
